>Addgene plasmid #154930 | pEM-HypaCas9-D1135E | addgene full sequence | sequence record 311739 | Addgene NGS Result
GACGTCTTAAGACCCACTTTCACATTTAAGTTGTTTTTCTAATCCGCATATGATCAATTCAAGGCCGAAT
AAGAAGGCTGGCTCTGCACCTTGGTGATCAAATAATTCGATAGCTTGTCGTAATAATGGCGGCATACTAT
CAGTAGTAGGTGTTTCCCTTTCTTCTTTAGCGACTTGATGCTCTTGATCTTCCAATACGCAACCTAAAGT
AAAATGCCCCACAGCGCTGAGTGCATATAATGCATTCTCTAGTGAAAAACCTTGTTGGCATAAAAAGGCT
AATTGATTTTCGAGAGTTTCATACTGTTTTTCTGTAGGCCGTGTACCTAAATGTACTTTTGCTCCATCGC
GATGACTTAGTAAAGCACATCTAAAACTTTTAGCGTTATTACGTAAAAAATCTTGCCAGCTTTCCCCTTC
TAAAGGGCAAAAGTGAGTATGGTGCCTATCTAACATCTCAATGGCTAAGGCGTCGAGCAAAGCCCGCTTA
TTTTTTACATGCCAATACAATGTAGGCTGCTCTACACCTAGCTTCTGGGCGAGTTTACGGGTTGTTAAAC
CTTCGATTCCGACCTCATTAAGCAGCTCTAATGCGCTGTTAATCACTTTACTTTTATCTAATCTAGACAT
CATTAATTCCTAATTGCTAGCATTGTACCTAGGACTGAGCTAGCCATAAAGTTGACACTCTATCGTTGAT
AGAGTTATTTTACCACTCCCTATCAGTGATAGAGAAAAGAATTCAAAAGATCTAAAGAGGACTTCGGATC
TATGGATAAGAAATACTCAATAGGCTTAGATATCGGCACAAATAGCGTCGGATGGGCGGTGATCACTGAT
GAATATAAGGTTCCGTCTAAAAAGTTCAAGGTTCTGGGAAATACAGACCGCCACAGTATCAAAAAAAATC
TTATAGGGGCTCTTTTATTTGACAGTGGAGAGACAGCGGAAGCGACTCGTCTCAAACGGACAGCTCGTAG
AAGGTATACACGTCGGAAGAATCGTATTTGTTATCTACAGGAGATTTTTTCAAATGAGATGGCGAAAGTA
GATGATAGTTTCTTTCATCGACTTGAAGAGTCTTTTTTGGTGGAAGAAGACAAGAAGCATGAACGTCATC
CTATTTTTGGAAATATAGTAGATGAAGTTGCTTATCATGAGAAATATCCAACTATCTATCATCTGCGAAA
AAAATTGGTAGATTCTACTGATAAAGCGGATTTGCGCTTAATCTATTTGGCCTTAGCGCATATGATTAAG
TTTCGTGGTCATTTTTTGATTGAGGGAGATTTAAATCCTGATAATAGTGATGTGGACAAACTATTTATCC
AGTTGGTACAAACCTACAATCAATTATTTGAAGAAAACCCTATTAACGCAAGTGGAGTAGATGCTAAAGC
GATTCTTTCTGCACGATTGAGTAAATCAAGACGATTAGAAAATCTCATTGCTCAGCTCCCCGGTGAGAAG
AAAAATGGCTTATTTGGGAATCTCATTGCTTTGTCATTGGGTTTGACCCCTAATTTTAAATCAAATTTTG
ATTTGGCAGAAGATGCTAAATTACAGCTTTCAAAAGATACTTACGATGATGATTTAGATAATTTATTGGC
GCAAATTGGAGATCAATATGCTGATTTGTTTTTGGCAGCTAAGAATTTATCAGATGCTATTTTACTTTCA
GATATCCTAAGAGTAAATACTGAAATAACTAAGGCTCCCCTATCAGCTTCAATGATTAAACGCTACGATG
AACATCATCAAGACTTGACTCTTTTAAAAGCTTTAGTTCGACAACAACTTCCAGAAAAGTATAAAGAAAT
CTTTTTTGATCAATCAAAAAACGGATATGCAGGTTATATTGATGGGGGAGCTAGCCAAGAAGAATTTTAT
AAATTTATCAAACCAATTTTAGAAAAAATGGATGGTACTGAGGAATTATTGGTGAAACTAAATCGTGAAG
ATTTGCTGCGCAAGCAACGGACCTTTGACAACGGCTCTATTCCCCATCAAATTCACTTGGGTGAGCTGCA
TGCTATTTTGAGAAGACAAGAAGACTTTTATCCATTTTTAAAAGACAATCGTGAGAAGATTGAAAAAATC
TTGACTTTTCGAATTCCTTATTATGTTGGTCCATTGGCGCGTGGCAATAGTCGTTTTGCATGGATGACTC
GGAAGTCTGAAGAAACAATTACCCCATGGAATTTTGAAGAAGTTGTCGATAAAGGTGCTTCAGCTCAATC
ATTTATTGAACGCATGACAAACTTTGATAAAAATCTTCCAAATGAAAAAGTACTACCAAAACATAGTTTG
CTTTATGAGTATTTTACGGTTTATAACGAATTGACAAAGGTCAAATATGTTACTGAAGGAATGCGAAAAC
CAGCATTTCTTTCAGGTGAACAGAAGAAAGCCATTGTTGATTTACTCTTCAAAACAAATCGAAAAGTAAC
CGTTAAGCAATTAAAAGAAGATTATTTCAAAAAAATAGAATGTTTTGATAGTGTTGAAATTTCAGGAGTT
GAAGATAGATTTAATGCTTCATTAGGTACCTACCATGATTTGCTAAAAATTATTAAAGATAAAGATTTTT
TGGATAATGAAGAAAATGAAGATATCTTAGAGGATATTGTTTTAACATTGACCTTATTTGAAGATAGGGA
GATGATTGAGGAAAGACTTAAAACATATGCTCACCTCTTTGATGATAAGGTGATGAAACAGCTTAAACGT
CGCCGTTATACTGGTTGGGGACGTTTGTCTCGAAAATTGATTAATGGTATTAGGGATAAGCAATCTGGCA
AAACAATATTAGATTTTTTGAAATCAGATGGTTTTGCCAATCGCGCGTTTGCCGCGCTGATCGCTGATGA
TAGTTTGACATTTAAAGAAGACATTCAAAAAGCACAAGTGTCTGGACAAGGCGATAGTTTACATGAACAT
ATTGCAAATTTAGCTGGTAGCCCTGCTATTAAAAAAGGTATTTTACAGACTGTAAAAGTTGTTGATGAAT
TGGTCAAAGTAATGGGGCGGCATAAGCCAGAAAATATCGTTATTGAAATGGCACGTGAAAATCAGACAAC
TCAAAAGGGCCAGAAAAATTCGCGAGAGCGTATGAAACGAATCGAAGAAGGTATCAAAGAATTAGGAAGT
CAGATTCTTAAAGAGCATCCTGTTGAAAATACTCAATTGCAAAATGAAAAGCTCTATCTCTATTATCTCC
AAAATGGAAGAGACATGTATGTGGACCAAGAATTAGATATTAATCGTTTAAGTGATTATGATGTCGATCA
CATTGTTCCACAAAGTTTCCTTAAAGACGATTCAATAGACAATAAGGTCTTAACGCGTTCTGATAAAAAT
CGTGGTAAATCGGATAACGTTCCAAGTGAAGAAGTAGTCAAAAAGATGAAAAACTATTGGAGACAACTTC
TAAACGCCAAGTTAATCACTCAACGTAAGTTTGATAATTTAACGAAAGCTGAACGTGGAGGTTTGAGTGA
ACTTGATAAAGCTGGTTTTATCAAACGCCAATTGGTTGAAACTCGCCAAATCACTAAGCATGTGGCACAA
ATTTTGGATAGTCGCATGAATACTAAATACGATGAAAATGATAAACTTATTCGAGAGGTTAAAGTGATTA
CCTTAAAATCTAAATTAGTTTCTGACTTCCGAAAAGATTTCCAATTCTATAAAGTACGTGAGATTAACAA
TTACCATCATGCCCATGATGCGTATCTAAATGCCGTCGTTGGAACTGCTTTGATTAAGAAATATCCAAAA
CTTGAATCGGAGTTTGTCTATGGTGATTATAAAGTTTATGATGTTCGTAAAATGATTGCTAAGTCTGAGC
AAGAAATAGGCAAAGCAACCGCAAAATATTTCTTTTACTCTAATATCATGAACTTCTTCAAAACAGAAAT
TACACTTGCAAATGGAGAGATTCGCAAACGCCCTCTAATCGAAACTAATGGGGAAACTGGAGAAATTGTC
TGGGATAAAGGGCGAGATTTTGCCACAGTGCGCAAAGTATTGTCCATGCCCCAAGTCAATATTGTCAAGA
AAACAGAAGTACAGACAGGCGGATTCTCCAAGGAGTCAATTTTACCAAAAAGAAATTCGGACAAGCTTAT
TGCTCGTAAAAAAGACTGGGATCCAAAAAAATATGGTGGTTTTGAAAGTCCAACGGTAGCTTATTCAGTC
CTAGTGGTTGCTAAGGTGGAAAAAGGGAAATCGAAGAAGTTAAAATCCGTTAAAGAGTTACTAGGGATCA
CAATTATGGAAAGAAGTTCCTTTGAAAAAAATCCGATTGACTTTTTAGAAGCTAAAGGATATAAGGAAGT
TAAAAAAGACTTAATCATTAAACTACCTAAATATAGTCTTTTTGAGTTAGAAAACGGTCGTAAACGGATG
CTGGCTAGTGCCGGAGAATTACAAAAAGGAAATGAGCTGGCTCTGCCAAGCAAATATGTGAATTTTTTAT
ATTTAGCTAGTCATTATGAAAAGTTGAAGGGTAGTCCAGAAGATAACGAACAAAAACAATTGTTTGTGGA
GCAGCATAAGCATTATTTAGATGAGATTATTGAGCAAATCAGTGAATTTTCTAAGCGTGTTATTTTAGCA
GATGCCAATTTAGATAAAGTTCTTAGTGCATATAACAAACATAGAGACAAACCAATACGTGAACAAGCAG
AAAATATTATTCATTTATTTACGTTGACGAATCTTGGAGCTCCCGCTGCTTTTAAATATTTTGATACAAC
AATTGATCGTAAACGATATACGTCTACAAAAGAAGTTTTAGATGCCACTCTTATCCATCAATCCATCACT
GGTCTTTATGAAACACGCATTGATTTGAGTCAGCTAGGAGGTGACGCTGCTAACGACGAAAACTACGCTC
TGGCTGCTTAACTCGAGTAAGGATCTCCAGGCATCAAATAAAACGAAAGGCTCAGTCGAAAGACTGGGCC
TTTCGTTTTATCTGTTGTTTGTCGGTGAACGCTCTCTACTAGAGTCACACTGGCTCACCTTCGGGTGGGC
CTTTCTGCGTTTATACCTAGGGATATATTCCGCTTCCTCGCTCACTGACTCGCTACGCTCGGTCGTTCGA
CTGCGGCGAGCGGAAATGGCTTACGAACGGGGCGGAGATTTCCTGGAAGATGCCAGGAAGATACTTAACA
GGGAAGTGAGAGGGCCGCGGCAAAGCCGTTTTTCCATAGGCTCCGCCCCCCTGACAAGCATCACGAAATC
TGACGCTCAAATCAGTGGTGGCGAAACCCGACAGGACTATAAAGATACCAGGCGTTTCCCCCTGGCGGCT
CCCTCGTGCGCTCTCCTGTTCCTGCCTTTCGGTTTACCGGTGTCATTCCGCTGTTATGGCCGCGTTTGTC
TCATTCCACGCCTGACACTCAGTTCCGGGTAGGCAGTTCGCTCCAAGCTGGACTGTATGCACGAACCCCC
CGTTCAGTCCGACCGCTGCGCCTTATCCGGTAACTATCGTCTTGAGTCCAACCCGGAAAGACATGCAAAA
GCACCACTGGCAGCAGCCACTGGTAATTGATTTAGAGGAGTTAGTCTTGAAGTCATGCGCCGGTTAAGGC
TAAACTGAAAGGACAAGTTTTGGTGACTGCGCTCCTCCAAGCCAGTTACCTCGGTTCAAAGAGTTGGTAG
CTCAGAGAACCTTCGAAAAACCGCCCTGCAAGGCGGTTTTTTCGTTTTCAGAGCAAGAGATTACGCGCAG
ACCAAAACGATCTCAAGAAGATCATCTTATTAATCAGATAAAATATTTCTAGATTTCAGTGCAATTTATC
TCTTCAAATGTAGCACCTGAAGTCAGCCCCATACGATATAAGTTGTTACTAGTGCTTGGATTCTCACCAA
TAAAAAACGCCCGGCGGCAACCGAGCGTTCTGAACAAATCCAGATGGAGTTCTGAGGTCATTACTGGATC
TATCAACAGGAGTCCAAGCGAGCTCGATATCAAATTACGCCCCGCCCTGCCACTCATCGCAGTACTGTTG
TAATTCATTAAGCATTCTGCCGACATGGAAGCCATCACAAACGGCATGATGAACCTGAATCGCCAGCGGC
ATCAGCACCTTGTCGCCTTGCGTATAATATTTGCCCATGGTGAAAACGGGGGCGAAGAAGTTGTCCATAT
TGGCCACGTTTAAATCAAAACTGGTGAAACTCACCCAGGGATTGGCTGAGACGAAAAACATATTCTCAAT
AAACCCTTTAGGGAAATAGGCCAGGTTTTCACCGTAACACGCCACATCTTGCGAATATATGTGTAGAAAC
TGCCGGAAATCGTCGTGGTATTCACTCCAGAGCGATGAAAACGTTTCAGTTTGCTCATGGAAAACGGTGT
AACAAGGGTGAACACTATCCCATATCACCAGCTCACCGTCTTTCATTGCCATACGAAATTCCGGATGAGC
ATTCATCAGGCGGGCAAGAATGTGAATAAAGGCCGGATAAAACTTGTGCTTATTTTTCTTTACGGTCTTT
AAAAAGGCCGTAATATCCAGCTGAACGGTCTGGTTATAGGTACATTGAGCAACTGACTGAAATGCCTCAA
AATGTTCTTTACGATGCCATTGGGATATATCAACGGTGGTATATCCAGTGATTTTTTTCTCCATTTTAGC
TTCCTTAGCTCCTGAAAATCTCGATAACTCAAAAAATACGCCCGGTAGTGATCTTATTTCATTATGGTGA
AAGTTGGAACCTCTTACGTGCCGATCAACGTCTCATTTTCGCCAGATATC
Features (pLannotate 1.2.2; 12 found; start..end, strand, type, name):
      7..630     -  CDS            TetR: tetracycline repressor TetR; tetR from transposon Tn10; TetR binds to the tetracycline operator tetO to inhibit transcription. This inhibition can be relieved by adding tetracycline or doxycycline.
    646..674     -  promoter       J23119 promoter (fragment): bacterial promoter (Registry of Standard Biological Parts BBa J23119)
    681..736     +  promoter       tetR/tetA promoters: tetR; overlapping promoters for bacterial tetR and tetA
    772..4875    +  CDS            HypaCas9: Cas9 endonuclease from the Streptococcus pyogenes Type II CRISPR/Cas system, mutated to improve targeting specificity without compromising on-target activity (Chen et al., 2017) carries the mutations N692A, M694A, Q695A, and H698A
   4876..4908    +  CDS            ssrA tag: C-terminal peptide that mediates degradation in bacteria through the ClpXP and ClpAP proteases (McGinness et al., 2006) wild-type LAA variant
   4935..5006    +  terminator     rrnB T1 terminator: transcription terminator T1 from the E. coli rrnB gene
   5022..5049    +  terminator     T7Te terminator: phage T7 early transcription terminator
   5068..5123    -  rep_origin     RSF ori (fragment): Plasmids containing the RSF 1030 origin of replication can be propagated in E. coli cells that contain additional plasmids with compatible origins.
   5211..5756    -  rep_origin     p15A ori: Plasmids containing the medium-copy-number p15A origin of replication can be propagated in E. coli cells that contain a second plasmid with the ColE1 origin.
   5870..5964    -  terminator     lambda t0 terminator: transcription terminator from phage lambda
   5988..6644    -  CDS            cat: CAT_ECOLX - Experimental evidence at protein level: Swiss-Prot protein existence level 1. This enzyme is an effector of chloramphenicol resistance in bacteria. From Escherichia coli. This protein is used as a marker in many commonly used cloning vectors, such as pACYC184.
   6645..6747    -  promoter       cat promoter: promoter of the E. coli cat gene encoding chloramphenicol acetyltransferase
