[The description below was written by a language model from this plasmid's Addgene catalogue record and pLannotate feature annotations shown in this document.]
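Description:
pEM-HypaCas9-D1135E is a 6.8 kb bacterial expression plasmid for inducible production of a high-fidelity Cas9 variant in E. coli. It is built on a p15A replicon, catalogued as low copy, which is compatible with ColE1-type plasmids and so allows a second plasmid to be maintained alongside it. A short fragment annotated as RSF ori lies next to the p15A origin and is probably just a region of sequence similarity rather than a second functional origin. Selection is by chloramphenicol, through a cat gene driven by its native promoter and followed by the lambda t0 terminator.

The payload is a 4.1 kb Streptococcus pyogenes Cas9 coding sequence carrying the HypaCas9 substitutions N692A, M694A, Q695A and H698A, which improve targeting specificity, plus the additional D1135E change. It is transcribed from the tet promoter/operator region (pTet). A divergently oriented TetR gene, apparently expressed from a fragment of the constitutive J23119 promoter, supplies the repressor that keeps the promoter off until anhydrotetracycline is added. The Cas9 open reading frame is fused at its C terminus to a wild-type LAA ssrA degradation tag, which directs the protein to the ClpXP and ClpAP proteases. This should limit accumulation from leaky expression and shorten protein lifetime once induction ends. Transcription is terminated by tandem rrnB T1 and T7Te terminators.

No guide RNA cassette is annotated, so the guide would presumably have to come from another source. According to the record, the plasmid comes from a study of how non-target sites affect on-target CRISPR-Cas cutting rates, where tightly controlled nuclease variants of this kind would allow comparison of cutting behaviour in bacteria.
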