Addgene plasmid #154930: pEM-HypaCas9-D1135E
Purpose: aTc inducible HypaCas9 with D1135E mutation
Depositing lab: Michael Lynch. Depositing organization: Duke University. Publication: CRISPR-Cas "Non-Target" Sites Inhibit On-Target Cutting Rates. Moreb EA, Hutmacher M, Lynch MD. CRISPR J. 2020 Dec;3(6):550-561. doi: 10.1089/crispr.2020.0065. PubMed 33346713.
Backbone
  Vector backbone: p15A
  Vector type: Bacterial Expression, CRISPR, Synthetic Biology
Growth in bacteria
  Bacterial resistance: Chloramphenicol, 25 μg/mL
  Growth temperature: 37°C
  Growth strain: DH5alpha
  Copy number: Low Copy
Gene/Insert
  Gene/Insert name: HypaCas9-D1135E
  Insert size (bp): 4104
  Mutation: N692A/M694A/Q695A/H698A/D1135E
  Promoter: pTet
  Tag / fusion protein: ssrA (C terminal on insert)
  Cloning method: Unknown
  Sequencing primers: 5′ ccacaaagtttccttaaagacga
Terms and licenses: Academic/Nonprofit Terms; Industry Terms: Not Available to Industry
How to cite: pEM-HypaCas9-D1135E was a gift from Michael Lynch (Addgene plasmid # 154930 ; http://n2t.net/addgene:154930 ; RRID:Addgene_154930)
